Addgene plasmid #29353: pGEX-5X-1-DJ1-M26I
Depositing lab: Mark Cookson. Depositing organization: National Institute on Aging (NIA). Publication: Effects of DJ-1 mutations and polymorphisms on protein stability and subcellular localization. Blackinton J, Ahmad R, Miller DW, van der Brug MP, Canet-Aviles RM, Hague SM, Kaleem M, Cookson MR. Brain Res Mol Brain Res. 2005 Mar 24. 134(1):76-83. 10.1016/j.molbrainres.2004.09.004 PubMed 15790532.
Backbone
  Vector backbone: pGEX-5X-1
  Backbone manufacturer: Amersham
  Backbone size w/o insert (bp): 5000
  Vector type: Bacterial Expression
Growth in bacteria
  Bacterial resistance: Ampicillin, 100 μg/mL
  Growth temperature: 37°C
  Growth strain: DH5alpha
  Copy number: High Copy
Gene/Insert
  Gene/Insert name: DJ1
  Species: H. sapiens (human)
  Mutation: Met26Ile
  GenBank ID: AF021819
  Entrez Gene: PARK7 (a.k.a. DJ-1, DJ1, GATD2, HEL-S-67p)
  Tag / fusion protein: GST (N terminal on backbone)
  Cloning method: Restriction Enzyme
  Sequencing primers: 5′ pGEX5'; 3′ pGEX3'
Terms and licenses: Academic/Nonprofit Terms; Industry Terms: Not Available to Industry
How to cite: pGEX-5X-1-DJ1-M26I was a gift from Mark Cookson (Addgene plasmid # 29353 ; http://n2t.net/addgene:29353 ; RRID:Addgene_29353)
