[The description below was written by a language model from this plasmid's Addgene catalogue record.]
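Description:
pGEX-5X-1-DJ1-M26I is a bacterial expression plasmid built on the commercial pGEX-5X-1 backbone (about 5 kb without the insert). It produces human DJ-1, the product of the PARK7 gene, as a fusion to glutathione S-transferase. The plasmid is maintained at high copy in E. coli under ampicillin selection. The catalogue entry includes no feature table, so the promoter, origin and other backbone elements are not itemised. pGEX-series vectors generally drive the GST fusion from an IPTG-inducible tac promoter with a plasmid-borne lacI repressor. The 5X variants place a Factor Xa protease recognition site between GST and the cloning site, which allows the tag to be removed after purification.

The insert is the human DJ-1 coding sequence carrying a Met26Ile substitution, cloned by restriction enzyme digestion downstream of and in frame with the backbone-encoded N-terminal GST. The specific cloning sites are not stated. M26I is one of the DJ-1 variants linked to PARK7-associated Parkinson's disease. The associated publication compares how DJ-1 mutations and polymorphisms affect protein stability and subcellular localization.

The GST tag allows the recombinant mutant protein to be captured on glutathione affinity resin. This makes the construct suited to producing purified M26I DJ-1 in bacteria for biochemical or stability comparisons with wild-type protein and other variants, or for GST pull-down interaction assays. The record itself does not specify a particular application beyond bacterial expression.
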