>Addgene plasmid #29353 | pGEX-5X-1-DJ1-M26I | addgene partial sequence | sequence record 34750 | 29353 with pGEX-5
GGATCTGATCGAGGTCGTGGGATCCCCGAATTCATGGCTTCCAAAAGAGCTCTGGTCATCCTGGCTAAAG
GAGCAGAGGAAATGGAGACGGTCATCCCTGTAGATGTCATTAGGCGAGCTGGGATTAAGGTCACCGTTGC
AGGCCTGGCTGGAAAAGACCCAGTACAGTGTAGCCGTGATGTGGTCATTTGTCCTGATGCCAGCCTTGAA
GATGCAAAAAAAGAGGGACCATATGATGTGGTGGTTCTACCAGGAGGTAATCTGGGCGCACAGAATTTAT
CTGAGTCTGCTGCTGTGAAGGAGATACTGAAGGAGCAGGAAAACCGGAAGGGCCTGATAGCCGCCATCTG
TGCAGGTCCTACTGCTCTGTTGGCTCATGAAATAGGTTTTGGAAGTAAAGTTACAACACACCCTCTTGCT
AAAGACAAAATGATGAATGGAGGTCATTACACCTACTCTGAGAATCGTGTGGAAAAAGACGGCCTGATTC
TTACAAGCCGGGGGCCTGGGACCAGCTTCGAGTTTGCGCTTGCAATTGTTGAAGCCCTGAATGGCAAGGA
GGTGGCGGCTCAAGTGAAGGCTCCACTTGTTCTTAAAGACTAGCTCGAGCGGCCGCATCGTGACTGACTG
ACGATCTGCCTCGCGCGTTTCGGTGATGACGGTGAAAACCTCTGACACATGCAGCTCCCGGAGACGGTCA
CAGCTTGTCTGTAAGCGGATGCCGGGAGCAGACAAGCCCGTCAGGGCGCGTCAGCGGGTGTTGGCGGGTG
TCGGGGCGCAGCCATGACCCAGTCACGTAGCGATAGCGGAGTGTATAATTCTTGAAGACGAAAGGGCCTC
GTGATACGCCTATTTTTATAGGTTAATGTCATGATAATAATGGTTTCTTAGACGTCAGGTGGCACTTTTC
GGGGAAATGTGCGCGGAACCCCTATTTGTTTATTTTTCTAAATACAT
